Addgene plasmid #78114: pColdII-SIRPT1-Equus caballus
Purpose: Nt His-tag Equus caballus Sacsin 40-1317
Depositing lab: Kalle Gehring. Depositing organization: McGill University.
Backbone
  Vector backbone: pColdII
  Backbone manufacturer: Takara (Japan)
  Backbone size w/o insert (bp): 4392
  Total vector size (bp): 8217
  Vector type: Bacterial Expression
Growth in bacteria
  Bacterial resistance: Ampicillin, 100 μg/mL
  Growth temperature: 37°C
  Growth strain: DH5alpha
  Copy number: Unknown
Gene/Insert
  Gene/Insert name: Sacsin Equus caballus 40-1317
  Species: Synthetic; E. coli optimized
  Insert size (bp): 3834
  Tag / fusion protein: His-Tag (N terminal on backbone)
  Cloning method: Restriction Enzyme; 5′ cloning site NdeI (not destroyed); 3′ cloning site XhoI (not destroyed)
  Sequencing primers: 5′ pCold™-F 5'-ACGCCATATCGCCGAAAGG; 3′ pCold™-R 5'-GGCAGGGATCTTAGATTCTG
Resource information
  A portion of this plasmid was derived from a plasmid made by: synthesized and cloned at Biobasic inc.
Terms and licenses: Academic/Nonprofit Terms; Industry Terms: Not Available to Industry
How to cite: pColdII-SIRPT1-Equus caballus was a gift from Kalle Gehring (Addgene plasmid # 78114 ; http://n2t.net/addgene:78114 ; RRID:Addgene_78114)
