[The description below was written by a language model from this plasmid's Addgene catalogue record and pLannotate feature annotations shown in this document.]
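Description:
pColdII-SIRPT1-Equus caballus is a bacterial expression plasmid built on Takara's pColdII cold-shock backbone, carrying a synthetic, E. coli codon-optimized coding sequence for residues 40–1317 of horse (Equus caballus) sacsin. The insert of about 3.8 kb sits between NdeI and XhoI sites, both retained, giving a total size of 8,217 bp. The automated annotation labels this open reading frame as a fragment of human SACS, which reflects homology to the reference protein rather than the actual source species. Sacsin is described in that annotation as a co-chaperone regulating the Hsp70 machinery. The "SIRPT1" in the name is not explained in the record.

Expression is driven by the E. coli cspA cold-shock promoter, followed by a lac operator and the cspA 5′UTR, with the cspA 3′UTR downstream of the insert. This arrangement favours transcription and translation at low temperature, while the plasmid-encoded lacI repressor keeps the promoter off until IPTG is added. Such a system is generally used to improve the solubility and folding of difficult proteins. A short backbone-encoded N-terminal His-tag immediately precedes the insert (the small "capTEV" fragment hit corresponds to this 6xHis stretch), allowing metal-affinity purification.

The plasmid is maintained through a ColE1/pMB1-type origin and selected with ampicillin via the bla gene. An M13 phage origin is also present, along with short non-functional remnants of rop, bom and tetracycline-resistance sequences from pBR322-derived ancestry. The construct is suited to producing recombinant His-tagged sacsin fragment in E. coli, though the record does not specify downstream applications.
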