Features (pLannotate 1.2.2; 18 found; start..end, strand, type, name):
     15..81      +  promoter       cspA promoter: cspA; promoter of the E. coli cold shock protein cspA gene (Mitta et al., 1997)
     84..100     +  protein_bind   lac operator: The lac repressor binds to the lac operator to inhibit transcription in E. coli. This inhibition can be relieved by adding lactose or isopropyl-β-D-thiogalactopyranoside (IPTG). lac repressor encoded by lacI
    122..255     +  5'UTR          cspA 5'UTR: cspA; 5'UTR of the E. coli cold shock protein cspA gene (Mitta et al., 1997)
    269..288     +  CDS            capTEV™ (fragment): composite tag for in vivo biotinylation, TEV protease cleavage, and 6xHis tagging
    292..4125    +  CDS            SACS (fragment): SACS_HUMAN - Also known as KIAA0730. Experimental evidence at protein level: Swiss-Prot protein existence level 1. Co-chaperone which acts as a regulator of the Hsp70 chaperone machinery and may be involved in the processing of other ataxia-linked proteins. From Homo sapiens (Human).
   4178..4322    +  3'UTR          cspA 3'UTR: cspA; 3'UTR of the E. coli cold shock protein cspA gene (Mitta et al., 1997)
   4334..4369    +  CDS            rop (fragment): Rop protein, which maintains plasmids at low copy number; rop
   4471..4520    +  misc_feature   bom (fragment): basis of mobility region from pBR322
   4596..4976    -  rep_origin     M13 ori (sequence partly withheld): M13 bacteriophage origin of replication; arrow indicates direction of (+) strand synthesis
   4995..5046    +  misc_feature   bom (fragment): basis of mobility region from pBR322
   5076..5180    +  promoter       AmpR promoter: bla
   5181..6041    +  CDS            AmpR: β-lactamase; bla; confers resistance to ampicillin, carbenicillin, and related antibiotics
   6212..6800    +  rep_origin     ori: high-copy-number ColE1/pMB1/pBR322/pUC origin of replication
   6858..6923    -  CDS            TcR (fragment): tetracycline efflux protein; tet; confers resistance to tetracycline
   6938..6959    -  protein_bind   CAP binding site: CAP binding activates transcription in the presence of cAMP. E. coli catabolite activator protein
   6972..8054    -  CDS            lacI: lac repressor; lacI; The lac repressor binds to the lac operator to inhibit transcription in E. coli. This inhibition can be relieved by adding lactose or isopropyl-β-D-thiogalactopyranoside (IPTG).
   8055..8132    -  promoter       lacI promoter: lacI
   8140..11      -  CDS            TcR (fragment) (across the origin): tetracycline efflux protein; tet; confers resistance to tetracycline
>Addgene plasmid #78114 | pColdII-SIRPT1-Equus caballus | depositor full sequence | sequence record 145641 | pColdII-SIRPT1-Equus caballus sequence 8217 bps
AAGGAATGGTGTGGCCGATTAATCATAAATATGAAAAATAATTGTTGCATCACCCGCCAATGCGTGGCTT
AATGCACATCAAATTGTGAGCGGATAACAATTTGATGTGCTAGCGCATATCCAGTGTAGTAAGGCAAGTC
CCTTCAAGAGTTATCGTTGATACCCCTCGTAGTGCACATTCCTTTAACGCTTCAAAATCTGTAAAGCACG
CCATATCGCCGAAAGGCACACTTAATTATTAAGAGGTAATACACCATGAATCACAAAGTGCATCATCATC
ATCATCATATGTTCGGTCAAACCACTCCTCCTCTGGTTGACTTCCTGAAGGACATCCTGCGTCGTTACCC
AGAAGGTGGTCAAATCCTGAAGGAACTGATCCAAAACGCTGAAGACGCAGGTGCTACTGAAGTAAAGTTC
CTGTACGACGAGACTCAGTACGGTACTGAGACTCTGTGGTCTAAGGACATGGCACAGTACCAGGGTTCTG
CTCTGTACGTATACAACAACGCTGTCTTCACCCCTGAGGACTGGCATGGTATCCAAGAGATCGCACGTTC
TCGTAAGAAGGACGACCCTCTGAAGGTAGGTCGTTTCGGTATCGGTTTCAACTCTGTCTACCACATCACG
GACGTCCCTTGTATCTTCTCCGGTGACCAAATCGGTATGCTGGACCCACATCAAACCCTGTTCGGTCCTC
ATGAGTCTGGTCAATGTTGGAACCTGAAGGACGACTCTAAGGAGATCTCTGAGCTGTCTGACCAATTCGC
ACCTTTCATCGGTATCTTCGGCTCCACTAAGGAGATGTTCGTCAACGGCAACTTCCCGGGTACTTTCTTC
CGCTTCCCTCTGCGTCTGCAACCATCTCAACTGTCTTCTAACCTGTACAACAAGCAGAAGGTCCTGGAGC
TGTTCGAGTCCTTCCGTGCTGACGCTGATACTGTACTGCTGTTCCTGAAGTCCGTCCAGGATGTATCTCT
GCATGTCCGTGAGGCAGATGGTACTGAGAAGCTGATGTTCCGTGTAACCGCATCTGAGTCTACGGCACTG
AAGCAGGAACGTCTGAACTCTGTCAAGATCCTGGGTACTGCAATCTCTAACTACTGCAAGAAGATCCCGA
GCGACTCTGTGACTTGCGTCACTTACCACATCAACATCGTCCTGGAGGACGAGTCTACTAAGGACACGCA
GAAAACCTCCTGGCTGGTATGCAACTCCGTCGGTGGTCGTGGTGTATCTTCTGCACTGGATTCTCTGGCA
GATGAGCTGAAATTCGTGCCAATCATCGGTATCGCAATGCCACTGTCTAGCCGTGACGACGAAGAGAAAG
GTGCAACTTCTGACTTCTCCGGTAAAGCGTTCTGCTTCCTGCCGCTGCCACCAGGTGAAGAATCTAAAAC
TGGTCTGCCAGTGCATATCTCTGGTTTCTTCGGCCTGACTGACAACCGTCGTTCTATCAAATGGCGCGAG
CTGGATCAGTGGCGTGATCCAGCAGCACTGTGGAATGAATTCCTGGTAGTGAACGTGGTTCCAAAAGCTT
ACGCAACCCTGATCCTGGACTCTATCAAACGCCTGGAGACTGAGCGTTCTTCTGACTTCCCGTTCTCTGT
GGACGTTATCTACCGTCTGTGGCCGGATGTTAACAAAGTGCGTGTGCATTGGCAGCGTGTTCTGGAACCG
CTGTTTAACGAACTGTTCCAGAACGCAGTGCTGTATAGCATCAGCAACCACTGGGTGCAGCTGGAACAGG
CATACTTCTCTGAACTGGACGACTCTCTGGAATACACCGAAACCGTGCTGAACTACCTGCAGTCTTCTGG
TAAACAGATCGTGAAAGTGCCGGCTAACCTGGCTGCCGCCGTGGAACTGGCTGCTCCGGGTGCTGCTCGT
AAAGTTACCCCGGCTTGGGTTCGTCAGGTACTGCGTAAATCTGCTCCGGAAGGTGGTGCTCGTGAACGTC
TGCATCTGCTGGAATTTGTTCTGTCTGATGAAGCTTATTCTGAACTGCTGGGTCTGGAACTGCTGCCACT
GCAGAATGGCCATTTTGTTCCGTTTTCTAGCAGCGTTTCTGACCAGGACGTTGTGTACATCACCTCTGAA
GACTACCCGCGTTCCCTGTTTCCGGGCCTGGAAGGCCGTTTTATTCTGGATAACCTGAAACCGCATCTGC
TGGCTGCTCTGAAAGAAGCGGCGCAGACCCGTGGCCGTCCGTGTACCCAACTGCAGCTGCTGAATCCGGA
ACGTTTTGCTCGTCTGATTAAAGAAGCGATGAATACGTTTTGGCCGGGCCGTGAACTGATTGTTCAGTGG
TATCCGTGTGATAAAGATAAACGCCACCCGTCCGTATCCTGGCTGAAAATGGTTTGGAAAAATCTGTATA
TCCACTTCAGCGAAGACCTGACCCTGTTCGATGAAATGCCGCTGATCCCGCGCACCGCGCTGGAAGAAGG
CCAGATGTGTGTTGAACTGATTCGCCTGCGCATTCCGAGCCTGGTTATTCTGGATGATGAAAGCGAAGCG
CAGCTGCCGGAATTTCTGGCCGATATTGTTCAGAAACTGGGCGGCATTATTCTGAAAAAACTGGATGCCA
GCATTCAGCACCCGCTGATTAAAAAATACATCAACAGCCCGCTGCCGTCCGCGGTACTGCAGATTATGGA
AAAAATGCCGCTGCAGAAACTGTGCAACCAGATCGCGAGCCTGCTGCCGACCCACAAAGATGCGCTGCGC
AAATTTCTGGCGGGCCTGACCGATAGCTCCGAAAAAGAAAAACGCATTATTCAGGAACTGACGATCTTTA
AACGCGTTAACCACTCCAGCGGCCAGGGCCTGTCCTCCTATACGAAACTGAAAGGCTGTAAAGTTCTGCA
CCACACCGCGAAACTGCCGCCGGGCCTGCGCCTGAGCGTACCGGTTATTGATTCCTCCGATGAAGCCACC
ATCCGCCTGGCGAATATGCTGAAAATCGAAACCCTGAAAACCACCTCCTGTCTGCAGCTGGTACTGAAAG
ATATGGAAAATGCCTTTTATAGCCACGAAGAAATTACCCATCTGATGCTGTGGATTCTGGAAAACCTGTC
CAGCCTGAAAAACGAAAACCCGAACGTGCTGGACTGGCTGATGCCGCTGAAATTCATCCAGATCAGCCAG
GAACAGATCGTGTCCGCGTCCGAACTGTTTGATCCGGATATTGAAATCCTGAAAGACCTGTTCTACGACG
AAGAGGAGACCTGCTTCCCGCCGAGCGTGTTCACCAGCCCGGATATTCTGCACTCCCTGCGCCAGATTGG
CCTGAAAAATGAAGCGTCCCTGAAAGAAAAAGACGTGGTGCAGGTAGCGAAAAAAATCGAAGGCCTGCAG
GTGTCCTCCTGTCCGAACCAGGATGTTCTGCTGAAAAAAGCGAAAACGCTGCTGCTGGTTCTGAACAAAA
ACCACGCGCTGCTGCAGAGCGCCGAAGGCAAAATGACCCTGAAAAAAATCAAATGGGTTCCGGCCTGCAA
AGAACGCCCGCCGAACTATCCGGGCAGCCTGGTTTGGAAAGGCGATATTTGCGATCTGTGCGCGCCGCCG
GATATGTGCGATGCGATGCACGCCATTCTGGTTGGCAGCTCCCTGCCGCTGGTAGAATCCGTTCACATCA
ACCTGGAAAAAGCGCTGGGCATCGTTACCAAACCGTCCATTAGCGCGGTTCTGAAACACTTTAAAATCGT
TGTAGATTGGTATACGTCCAAAACCTTTTCCGATGAAGATTACTACCAGTTCCAGCACATCCTGCTGGAA
ATCTATGGCTTCATGCACGACCACCTGAACGAAGGCAAAGACGCCTTCCGCGCCCTGAAATTTCCGTGGG
TTTGGACCGGCAAAAAATTTTGCCCGCTGAGCCAGGCGGTTATTAAACCGTTCCACGATCTGGACCTGCA
GCCGTATCTGCACAGCGTTCCGAAAACCATGGCGAAATTCCACCAGCTGTTCAAAGTTTGCGGCAGCATT
GAAGAACTGACCAGCGACCACATCTCCATGGTGATCCAGAAAGTTTATCTGAAATCCGACCAGGACCTGA
GCGAACAGGAAAGCAAACAGAACCTGCACCTGATGCTGAACATCATCCGCTGGCTGTATTCCAACTAACT
CGAGGGATCCGAATTCAAGCTTGTCGACCTGCAGTCTAGATAGGTAATCTCTGCTTAAAAGCACAGAATC
TAAGATCCCTGCCATTTGGCGGGGATTTTTTTATTTGTTTTCAGGAAATAAATAATCGATCGCGTAATAA
AATCTATTATTATTTTTGTGAAGAATAAATTTGGGTGCAATGAGAATGCGCAGGCCCTTTCGTCTCGCGC
GTTTCGGTGATGACGGTGAAAACCTCTGACACATGCAGCTCCCGGAGACGGTCACAGCTTGTCTGTAAGC
GGATGCCGGGAGCAGACAAGCCCGTCAGGGCGCGTCAGCGGGTGTTGGCGGGTGTCGGGGCTGGCTTAAC
TATGCGGCATCAGAGCAGATTGTACTGAGAGTGCACCATAAAATTGTAAACGTTAATATTTTGTTAAAAT
TCGCGTTAAATTTTTGTTAAATCAGCTCATTTTTTAACCAATAGGCCGAAATCGGCAAAATCCCTTATAA
ATCAAAAGAATAGCCCGAGATAGGGT
[37 nt withheld, positions 4647-4683]
AAAGAACGTGGACTCCAACGTCAAAGG
[141 nt withheld, positions 4711-4851]
G
[142 nt withheld, positions 4853-4994]
TATGCGGTGTGAAATACCGCACAGATGCGTAAGGAGAAAATACCGCATCAGGCGTCAGGTGGCACTTTTC
GGGGAAATGTGCGCGGAACCCCTATTTGTTTATTTTTCTAAATACATTCAAATATGTATCCGCTCATGAG
ACAATAACCCTGATAAATGCTTCAATAATATTGAAAAAGGAAGAGTATGAGTATTCAACATTTCCGTGTC
GCCCTTATTCCCTTTTTTGCGGCATTTTGCCTTCCTGTTTTTGCTCACCCAGAAACGCTGGTGAAAGTAA
AAGATGCTGAAGATCAGTTGGGTGCACGAGTGGGTTACATCGAACTGGATCTCAACAGCGGTAAGATCCT
TGAGAGTTTTCGCCCCGAAGAACGTTTTCCAATGATGAGCACTTTTAAAGTTCTGCTATGTGGCGCGGTA
TTATCCCGTATTGACGCCGGGCAAGAGCAACTCGGTCGCCGCATACACTATTCTCAGAATGACTTGGTTG
AGTACTCACCAGTCACAGAAAAGCATCTTACGGATGGCATGACAGTAAGAGAATTATGCAGTGCTGCCAT
AACCATGAGTGATAACACTGCGGCCAACTTACTTCTGACAACGATCGGAGGACCGAAGGAGCTAACCGCT
TTTTTGCACAACATGGGGGATCATGTAACTCGCCTTGATCGTTGGGAACCGGAGCTGAATGAAGCCATAC
CAAACGACGAGCGTGACACCACGATGCCTGTAGCAATGGCAACAACGTTGCGCAAACTATTAACTGGCGA
ACTACTTACTCTAGCTTCCCGGCAACAATTAATAGACTGGATGGAGGCGGATAAAGTTGCAGGACCACTT
CTGCGCTCGGCCCTTCCGGCTGGCTGGTTTATTGCTGATAAATCTGGAGCCGGTGAGCGTGGGTCTCGCG
GTATCATTGCAGCACTGGGGCCAGATGGTAAGCCCTCCCGTATCGTAGTTATCTACACGACGGGGAGTCA
GGCAACTATGGATGAACGAAATAGACAGATCGCTGAGATAGGTGCCTCACTGATTAAGCATTGGTAACTG
TCAGACCAAGTTTACTCATATATACTTTAGATTGATTTAAAACTTCATTTTTAATTTAAAAGGATCTAGG
TGAAGATCCTTTTTGATAATCTCATGACCAAAATCCCTTAACGTGAGTTTTCGTTCCACTGAGCGTCAGA
CCCCGTAGAAAAGATCAAAGGATCTTCTTGAGATCCTTTTTTTCTGCGCGTAATCTGCTGCTTGCAAACA
AAAAAACCACCGCTACCAGCGGTGGTTTGTTTGCCGGATCAAGAGCTACCAACTCTTTTTCCGAAGGTAA
CTGGCTTCAGCAGAGCGCAGATACCAAATACTGTTCTTCTAGTGTAGCCGTAGTTAGGCCACCACTTCAA
GAACTCTGTAGCACCGCCTACATACCTCGCTCTGCTAATCCTGTTACCAGTGGCTGCTGCCAGTGGCGAT
AAGTCGTGTCTTACCGGGTTGGACTCAAGACGATAGTTACCGGATAAGGCGCAGCGGTCGGGCTGAACGG
GGGGTTCGTGCACACAGCCCAGCTTGGAGCGAACGACCTACACCGAACTGAGATACCTACAGCGTGAGCT
ATGAGAAAGCGCCACGCTTCCCGAAGGGAGAAAGGCGGACAGGTATCCGGTAAGCGGCAGGGTCGGAACA
GGAGAGCGCACGAGGGAGCTTCCAGGGGGAAACGCCTGGTATCTTTATAGTCCTGTCGGGTTTCGCCACC
TCTGACTTGAGCGTCGATTTTTGTGATGCTCGTCAGGGGGGCGGAGCCTATGGAAAAACGCCAGCAACGC
GGCCTTTTTACGGTTCCTGGCCTTTTGCTGGCCTTTTGCTCACATAGTCATGCCCCGCGCCCACCGGAAG
GAGCTGACTGGGTTGAAGGCTCTCAAGGGCATCGGTCGAGATCCCGGTGCCTAATGAGTGAGCTAACTTA
CATTAATTGCGTTGCGCTCACTGCCCGCTTTCCAGTCGGGAAACCTGTCGTGCCAGCTGCATTAATGAAT
CGGCCAACGCGCGGGGAGAGGCGGTTTGCGTATTGGGCGCCAGGGTGGTTTTTCTTTTCACCAGTGAGAC
GGGCAACAGCTGATTGCCCTTCACCGCCTGGCCCTGAGAGAGTTGCAGCAAGCGGTCCACGCTGGTTTGC
CCCAGCAGGCGAAAATCCTGTTTGATGGTGGTTAACGGCGGGATATAACATGAGCTGTCTTCGGTATCGT
CGTATCCCACTACCGAGATATCCGCACCAACGCGCAGCCCGGACTCGGTAATGGCGCGCATTGCGCCCAG
CGCCATCTGATCGTTGGCAACCAGCATCGCAGTGGGAACGATGCCCTCATTCAGCATTTGCATGGTTTGT
TGAAAACCGGACATGGCACTCCAGTCGCCTTCCCGTTCCGCTATCGGCTGAATTTGATTGCGAGTGAGAT
ATTTATGCCAGCCAGCCAGACGCAGACGCGCCGAGACAGAACTTAATGGGCCCGCTAACAGCGCGATTTG
CTGGTGACCCAATGCGACCAGATGCTCCACGCCCAGTCGCGTACCGTCTTCATGGGAGAAAATAATACTG
TTGATGGGTGTCTGGTCAGAGACATCAAGAAATAACGCCGGAACATTAGTGCAGGCAGCTTCCACAGCAA
TGGCATCCTGGTCATCCAGCGGATAGTTAATGATCAGCCCACTGACGCGTTGCGCGAGAAGATTGTGCAC
CGCCGCTTTACAGGCTTCGACGCCGCTTCGTTCTACCATCGACACCACCACGCTGGCACCCAGTTGATCG
GCGCGAGATTTAATCGCCGCGACAATTTGCGACGGCGCGTGCAGGGCCAGACTGGAGGTGGCAACGCCAA
TCAGCAACGACTGTTTGCCCGCCAGTTGTTGTGCCACGCGGTTGGGAATGTAATTCAGCTCCGCCATCGC
CGCTTCCACTTTTTCCCGCGTTTTCGCAGAAACGTGGCTGGCCTGGTTCACCACGCGGGAAACGGTCTGA
TAAGAGACACCGGCATACTCTGCGACATCGTATAACGTTACTGGTTTCACATTCACCACCCTGAATTGAC
TCTCTTCCGGGCGCTATCATGCCATACCGCGAAAGGTTTTGCGCCATTCGATGGTGTCCGGGATCTCGAC
GCTCTCCCTTATGCGACTCCTGCATTAGGAAGCAGCCCAGTAGTAGGTTGAGGCCGTTGAGCACCGCCGC
CGC
