>Addgene plasmid #78114 | pColdII-SIRPT1-Equus caballus | addgene partial sequence | sequence record 151624 | pCold-Fwd 5'-ACGCCATATCGCCGAAAGG-3'
TACACCATGAATCACAAAGTGCATCATCATCATCATCATATGTTCGGTCAAACCACTCCTCCTCTGGTTG
ACTTCCTGAAGGACATCCTGCGTCGTTACCCAGAAGGTGGTCAAATCCTGAAGGAACTGATCCAAAACGC
TGAAGACGCAGGTGCTACTGAAGTAAAGTTCCTGTACGACGAGACTCAGTACGGTACTGAGACTCTGTGG
TCTAAGGACATGGCACAGTACCAGGGTTCTGCTCTGTACGTATACAACAACGCTGTCTTCACCCCTGAGG
ACTGGCATGGTATCCAAGAGATCGCACGTTCTCGTAAGAAGGACGACCCTCTGAAGGTAGGTCGTTTCGG
TATCGGTTTCAACTCTGTCTACCACATCACGGACGTCCCTTGTATCTTCTCCGGTGACCAAATCGGTATG
CTGGACCCACATCAAACCCTGTTCGGTCCTCATGAGTCTGGTCAATGTTGGAACCTGAAGGACGACTCTA
AGGAGATCTCTGAGCTGTCTGACCAATTCGCACCTTTCATCGGTATCTTCGGCTCCACTAAGGAGATGTT
CGTCAACGGCAACTTCCCGGGTACTTTCTTCCGCTTCCCTCTGCGTCTGCAACCATCTCAACTGTCTTCT
AACCTGTACAACAAGCAGAAGGTCCTGGAGCTGTTCGAGTCCTTCCGTGCTGACGCTGATACTGTACTGC
TGTTCCTGAAGTCCGTCCAGGATGTATCTCTGCATGTCCGTGAGGCAGATGGTACTGAGAAGCTGATGTT
CCGTGTAACCGCATCTGAGTCTACGGCACTGAAGCAGGAACGTCTGAACTCTGTCAAGATCCTGGGTACT
GCAATCTCTAACTACTGCAAGAAGATCCCGAGCGACTCTGTGACTTGCGTCACTTACCACATCAACATCG
TC
