>Addgene plasmid #78114 | pColdII-SIRPT1-Equus caballus | addgene partial sequence | sequence record 151625 | pCold-R 5'-CCAAATGGCAGGGATCTTAG-3'
ATTACCTATCTAGACTGCAGGTCGACAAGCTTGAATTCGGATCCCTCGAGTTAGTTGGAATACAGCCAGC
GGATGATGTTCAGCATCAGGTGCAGGTTCTGTTTGCTTTCCTGTTCGCTCAGGTCCTGGTCGGATTTCAG
ATAAACTTTCTGGATCACCATGGAGATGTGGTCGCTGGTCAGTTCTTCAATGCTGCCGCAAACTTTGAAC
AGCTGGTGGAATTTCGCCATGGTTTTCGGAACGCTGTGCAGATACGGCTGCAGGTCCAGATCGTGGAACG
GTTTAATAACCGCCTGGCTCAGCGGGCAAAATTTTTTGCCGGTCCAAACCCACGGAAATTTCAGGGCGCG
GAAGGCGTCTTTGCCTTCGTTCAGGTGGTCGTGCATGAAGCCATAGATTTCCAGCAGGATGTGCTGGAAC
TGGTAGTAATCTTCATCGGAAAAGGTTTTGGACGTATACCAATCTACAACGATTTTAAAGTGTTTCAGAA
CCGCGCTAATGGACGGTTTGGTAACGATGCCCAGCGCTTTTTCCAGGTTGATGTGAACGGATTCTACCAG
CGGCAGGGAGCTGCCAACCAGAATGGCGTGCATCGCATCGCACATATCCGGCGGCGCGCACAGATCGCAA
ATATCGCCTTTCCAAACCAGGCTGCCCGGATAGTTCGGCGGGCGTTCTTTGCAGGCCGGAACCCATTTGA
TTTTTTTCAGGGTCATTTTGCCTTCGGCGCTCTGCAGCAGCGCGTGGTTTTTGTTCAGAACCAGCAGCAG
CGTTTTCGCTTTTTTCAGCAGAACATCCTGGTTCGGACAGGAGGACACCTGCAGGCCTTCGATTTTTTTC
GCTACCTGCACCACGTCTTTTTCTTTCAGGGACGCTTCATTTTTCAGGCCAATCTGGCGCAGGGAGTGCA
GAATATCCGGGCTGGTGAACACGCTCGGCGGGAAGCAGGTCTCCTCTTCGTCGTAGAACAGGTCTTTCAG
GATTTCAATATCCGGATCAAACAGTTCGGACGCGG
